>Addgene plasmid #224524 | pME-rox-nls-mCherry-V5-2xStop-rox (JDW 1167) | addgene full sequence | sequence record 447313 | Addgene NGS Result
TCGCGCGTTTCGGTGATGACGGTGAAAACCTCTGACACATGCAGCTCCCGGAGACGGTCACAGCTTGTCT
GTAAGCGGATGCCGGGAGCAGACAAGCCCGTCAGGGCGCGTCAGCGGGTGTTGGCGGGTGTCGGGGCTGG
CTTAACTATGCGGCATCAGAGCAGATTGTACTGAGAGTGCACCACAAATAATGATTTTATTTTGACTGAT
AGTGACCTGTTCGTTGCAACACATTGATGAGCAATGCTTTTTTATAATGCCAACTTTGTACAAAAAAGCA
GGCTTTAATTAACCGTCTTAAGCCTGTAACAACCGGTACAGTTCGATAACTTTAAATAATGCCAATTATT
TAAAGTTACAAGCTTGGTACCCTAGGTTCCCGCGGGCCACCATGGCCGGCCCAAAAAAGAAGAGAAAGGT
AGATCCAAAAAAGAAGAGAAAGGTAGATCCAAAAAAGAAGAGAAAGGTAGGATCCGGCATGGTGAGCAAG
GGCGAGGAGGACAACATGGCCATCATCAAGGAGTTCATGCGCTTCAAGGTGCACATGGAGGGCTCCGTGA
ACGGCCACGAGTTCGAGATAGAAGGAGAAGGAGAAGGACGGCCATACGAAGGTACGCAAACAGCTAAACT
CAAGGTGACCAAGGGCGGCCCCCTGCCCTTCGCCTGGGACATCCTGTCCCCTCAGTTCATGTACGGCTCC
AAGGCCTACGTGAAGCACCCCGCCGACATCCCCGACTACTTGAAGCTGTCCTTCCCCGAGGGCTTCAAGT
GGGAGCGCGTGATGAACTTCGAGGACGGCGGCGTGGTGACCGTGACCCAGGACTCCTCCCTCCAGGACGG
CGAGTTCATCTACAAGGTGAAGCTGCGCGGCACCAACTTCCCCTCCGACGGCCCCGTAATGCAGAAGAAG
ACGATGGGCTGGGAGGCCTCCTCCGAGCGGATGTACCCCGAGGACGGCGCCCTGAAGGGCGAGATCAAGC
AGAGGCTGAAGCTGAAGGACGGCGGCCACTACGACGCCGAGGTCAAGACCACCTACAAGGCCAAGAAGCC
CGTGCAGCTGCCCGGCGCCTACAACGTCAACATCAAGCTGGACATCACCTCCCACAACGAGGACTACACC
ATCGTGGAACAGTACGAGCGCGCCGAGGGCCGCCACTCCACCGGCGGCATGGACGAGCTGTACAAGGGTA
AGCCTATCCCTAACCCTCTCCTCGGTCTCGATTCTACGTAGTAAGAGCTAAGCGGCCGCACTTGCAGGCT
GCCTATATCGATACCAGACATGATAAGATACATTGATGAGTTTGGACAAACCACAACTAGAATGCAGTGA
AAAAAATGCTTTATTTGTGAAATTTGTGATGCTATTGCTTTATTTGTAACCATTATAAGCTGCAATAAAC
AAGTTAACAACAACAATTGCATTCATTTTATGTTTCAGGTTCAGGGGGAGGTGTGGGAGGTTTTTTTCTA
GACAGACATGATAAGATACATTGATGAGTTTGGACAAACCACAACTAGAATGCAGTGAAAAAAATGCTTT
ATTTGTGAAATTTGTGATGCTATTGCTTTATTTGTAACCATTATAAGCTGCAATAAACAAGTTAACAACA
ACAATTGCATTCATTTTATGTTTCAGGTTCAGGGGGAGGTGTGGGAGGTTTTTTAAGCTTCTGCAGCTAG
TAACTTTAAATAATGCCAATTATTTAAAGTTACTCGAGGCGATCGCCGATATCAACGCGTACCCAGCTTT
CTTGTACAAAGTTGGCATTATAAGAAAGCATTGCTTATCAATTTGTTGCAACGAACAGGTCACTATCAGT
CAAAATAAAATCATTATTTGAGCTTGGTGTAATCATGGTCATAGCTGTTTCCTGTGTGAAATTGTTATCC
GCTCACAATTCCACACAACATACGAGCCGGAAGCATAAAGTGTAAAGCCTGGGGTGCCTAATGAGTGAGC
TAACTCACATTAATTGCGTTGCGCTCACTGCCCGCTTTCCAGTCGGGAAACCTGTCGTGCCAGCTGCATT
AATGAATCGGCCAACGCGCGGGGAGAGGCGGTTTGCGTATTGGGCGCTCTTCCGCTTCCTCGCTCACTGA
CTCGCTGCGCTCGGTCGTTCGGCTGCGGCGAGCGGTATCAGCTCACTCAAAGGCGGTAATACGGTTATCC
ACAGAATCAGGGGATAACGCAGGAAAGAACATGTGAGCAAAAGGCCAGCAAAAGGCCAGGAACCGTAAAA
AGGCCGCGTTGCTGGCGTTTTTCCATAGGCTCCGCCCCCCTGACGAGCATCACAAAAATCGACGCTCAAG
TCAGAGGTGGCGAAACCCGACAGGACTATAAAGATACCAGGCGTTTCCCCCTGGAAGCTCCCTCGTGCGC
TCTCCTGTTCCGACCCTGCCGCTTACCGGATACCTGTCCGCCTTTCTCCCTTCGGGAAGCGTGGCGCTTT
CTCATAGCTCACGCTGTAGGTATCTCAGTTCGGTGTAGGTCGTTCGCTCCAAGCTGGGCTGTGTGCACGA
ACCCCCCGTTCAGCCCGACCGCTGCGCCTTATCCGGTAACTATCGTCTTGAGTCCAACCCGGTAAGACAC
GACTTATCGCCACTGGCAGCAGCCACTGGTAACAGGATTAGCAGAGCGAGGTATGTAGGCGGTGCTACAG
AGTTCTTGAAGTGGTGGCCTAACTACGGCTACACTAGAAGAACAGTATTTGGTATCTGCGCTCTGCTGAA
GCCAGTTACCTTCGGAAAAAGAGTTGGTAGCTCTTGATCCGGCAAACAAACCACCGCTGGTAGCGGTGGT
TTTTTTGTTTGCAAGCAGCAGATTACGCGCAGAAAAAAAGGATCTCAAGAAGATCCTTTGATCTTTTCTA
CGGGGTCTGACGCTCAGTGGAACGAAAACTCACGTTAAGGGATTTTGGTCATGAGATTATCAAAAAGGAT
CTTCACCTAGATCCTTTTAAATTAAAAATGAAGTTTTAAATCAAGCCCAATCTGAATAATGTTACAACCA
ATTAACCAATTCTGATTAGAAAAACTCATCGAGCATCAAATGAAACTGCAATTTATTCATATCAGGATTA
TCAATACCATATTTTTGAAAAAGCCGTTTCTGTAATGAAGGAGAAAACTCACCGAGGCAGTTCCATAGGA
TGGCAAGATCCTGGTATCGGTCTGCGATTCCGACTCGTCCAACATCAATACAACCTATTAATTTCCCCTC
GTCAAAAATAAGGTTATCAAGTGAGAAATCACCATGAGTGACGACTGAATCCGGTGAGAATGGCAAAAGT
TTATGCATTTCTTTCCAGACTTGTTCAACAGGCCAGCCATTACGCTCGTCATCAAAATCACTCGCATCAA
CCAAACCGTTATTCATTCGTGATTGCGCCTGAGCGAGACGAAATACGCGATCGCTGTTAAAAGGACAATT
ACAAACAGGAATCGAATGCAACCGGCGCAGGAACACTGCCAGCGCATCAACAATATTTTCACCTGAATCA
GGATATTCTTCTAATACCTGGAATGCTGTTTTTCCGGGGATCGCAGTGGTGAGTAACCATGCATCATCAG
GAGTACGGATAAAATGCTTGATGGTCGGAAGAGGCATAAATTCCGTCAGCCAGTTTAGTCTGACCATCTC
ATCTGTAACATCATTGGCAACGCTACCTTTGCCATGTTTCAGAAACAACTCTGGCGCATCGGGCTTCCCA
TACAAGCGATAGATTGTCGCACCTGATTGCCCGACATTATCGCGAGCCCATTTATACCCATATAAATCAG
CATCCATGTTGGAATTTAATCGCGGCCTCGACGTTTCCCGTTGAATATGGCTCATAACACCCCTTGTATT
ACTGTTTATGTAAGCAGACAGTTTTATTGTTCATGATGATATATTTTTATCTTGTGCAATGTAACATCAG
AGATTTTGAGACACGGGCCAGAGCTGCA
Features (pLannotate 1.2.2; 17 found; start..end, strand, type, name):
    137..184     +  misc_feature   bom (fragment): basis of mobility region from pBR322
    185..284     +  protein_bind   attL1: mutant version of attL; recombination site for the Gateway® LR reaction LR Clonase™
    401..421     +  CDS            SV40 NLS: nuclear localization signal of SV40 (simian virus 40) large T antigen
    425..445     +  CDS            SV40 NLS: nuclear localization signal of SV40 (simian virus 40) large T antigen
    449..469     +  CDS            SV40 NLS: nuclear localization signal of SV40 (simian virus 40) large T antigen
    479..1186    +  CDS            mCherry: mCherry is a basic (constitutively fluorescent) red fluorescent protein published in 2004, derived from Discosoma sp.. It is reported to be a very rapidly-maturing monomer with low acid sensitivity.
   1187..1228    +  CDS            V5 tag: epitope tag from simian virus 5
   1284..1405    -  polyA_signal   SV40 poly(A) signal: SV40 polyadenylation signal
   1482..1603    -  polyA_signal   SV40 poly(A) signal: SV40 polyadenylation signal
   1741..1840    -  protein_bind   attL2: mutant version of attL; recombination site for the Gateway® LR reaction LR Clonase™
   1882..1898    -  protein_bind   lac operator: The lac repressor binds to the lac operator to inhibit transcription in E. coli. This inhibition can be relieved by adding lactose or isopropyl-β-D-thiogalactopyranoside (IPTG). lac repressor encoded by lacI
   1906..1936    -  promoter       lac promoter: promoter for the E. coli lac operon
   1951..1972    -  protein_bind   CAP binding site: CAP binding activates transcription in the presence of cAMP. E. coli catabolite activator protein
   1985..2077    -  CDS            lacI (fragment): lac repressor; lacI; The lac repressor binds to the lac operator to inhibit transcription in E. coli. This inhibition can be relieved by adding lactose or isopropyl-β-D-thiogalactopyranoside (IPTG).
   2260..2848    -  rep_origin     ori: high-copy-number ColE1/pMB1/pBR322/pUC origin of replication
   3026..3835    -  CDS            KanR: aminoglycoside phosphotransferase; aph(3')-Ia; confers resistance to kanamycin in bacteria or G418 (Geneticin®) in eukaryotes
   3942..35      +  CDS            rop (fragment) (across the origin): Rop protein, which maintains plasmids at low copy number; rop
