[The description below was written by a language model from this plasmid's Addgene catalogue record and pLannotate feature annotations shown in this document.]
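Description:
pME-rox-nls-mCherry-V5-2xStop-rox (JDW 1167) is a Gateway middle entry clone of about 3.9 kb built on the pDONR221 backbone and belonging to a MultiSite Gateway toolkit for assembling expression constructs for vertebrate model systems. It is propagated in E. coli as a high-copy plasmid through a ColE1/pUC-type origin and selected with kanamycin via the aminoglycoside phosphotransferase (KanR) gene. The annotation also picks up short backbone remnants (bom, rop and lacI fragments, plus a lac promoter/operator and CAP site) that lie outside the recombination cassette and are not part of the payload.

The synthetic insert sits between attL1 and attL2, so an LR reaction can move it into a destination vector alongside 5' and 3' entry elements. It encodes mCherry preceded by three tandem SV40 nuclear localization signals and fused at its C-terminus to a V5 epitope tag, giving a nuclear red reporter that can also be detected with anti-V5 antibodies. Two SV40 polyadenylation signals follow and constitute the "2xStop" transcriptional terminator; the table annotates them on the minus strand. The record states that the whole cassette is flanked by rox sites, the targets of Dre recombinase, although these sites were not picked up by the automated annotation.

No eukaryotic promoter is present in the entry clone, because one is supplied by the 5' entry element during assembly. In such an arrangement, the cassette would act as a Dre-dependent switch: cells express nuclear mCherry-V5 and transcription stops before any downstream element, until Dre excises the rox-flanked segment and allows expression of the 3' payload.
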