Addgene plasmid #224524: pME-rox-nls-mCherry-V5-2xStop-rox (JDW 1167)
Purpose: A Gateway compatible middle entry clone containing a Rox flanked 3xNLS-mCherry-V5-2xStop cassette
Depositing lab: Joshua Wythe. Depositing organization: University of Virginia. Publication: MultiSite Assembly of Gateway Induced Clones (MAGIC): a flexible cloning toolbox for use in vertebrate model systems. Gillespie WB 3rd, Zhang Y, Ruiz OE, Cerda J 3rd, Ortiz-Guzman J, Sherman M, Turner WD, Largoza G, Mosser LE, Fujimoto E, Chien CB, Kwan KM, Arenkiel BR, Devine WP, Wythe JD. Development. 2025 Nov 15;152(22):dev204308. doi: 10.1242/dev.204308. Epub 2025 Nov 13. PubMed 41230856.
Backbone
  Vector backbone: pDONR221
  Vector type: Gateway cloning
Growth in bacteria
  Bacterial resistance: Kanamycin, 50 μg/mL
  Growth temperature: 37°C
  Growth strain: DH5alpha
  Copy number: High Copy
Gene/Insert
  Gene/Insert name: rox-3xNLS-mCherry-V5-2xSTOP-rox
  Species: Synthetic
  Cloning method: Gene Synthesis
Terms and licenses: Academic/Nonprofit Terms; Industry Terms: Not Available to Industry
Depositor comments: Please visit https://doi.org/10.1101/2024.07.13.603267 for bioRxiv preprint.
How to cite: pME-rox-nls-mCherry-V5-2xStop-rox (JDW 1167) was a gift from Joshua Wythe (Addgene plasmid # 224524 ; http://n2t.net/addgene:224524 ; RRID:Addgene_224524)
